>Addgene plasmid #90529 | ANAPC1 A2.3 gRNA | addgene full sequence | sequence record 183462 | Addgene NGS Result
GCAGCCGAACGACCGAGCGCAGCGAGTCAGTGAGCGAGGAAGCGGAAGAGCGCCCAATACGCAAACCGCC
TCTCCCCGCGCGTTGGCCGATTCATTAATGCAGCTGGCACGACAGGTTTCCCGACTGGAAAGCGGGCAGT
GAGCGCAACGCAATTAATGTGAGTTAGCTCACTCATTAGGCACCCCAGGCTTTACACTTTATGCTTCCGG
CTCGTATGTTGTGTGGAATTGTGAGCGGATAACAATTTCACACAGGAAACAGCTATGACCATGATTACGC
CAAGCGCGCAATTAACCCTCACTAAAGGGAACAAAAGCTGGAGCTGCAAGCTTAATGTAGTCTTATGCAA
TACTCTTGTAGTCTTGCAACATGGTAACGATGAGTTAGCAACATGCCTTACAAGGAGAGAAAAAGCACCG
TGCATGCCGATTGGTGGAAGTAAGGTGGTACGATCGTGCCTTATTAGGAAGGCAACAGACGGGTCTGACA
TGGATTGGACGAACCACTGAATTGCCGCATTGCAGAGATATTGTATTTAAGTGCCTAGCTCGATACATAA
ACGGGTCTCTCTGGTTAGACCAGATCTGAGCCTGGGAGCTCTCTGGCTAACTAGGGAACCCACTGCTTAA
GCCTCAATAAAGCTTGCCTTGAGTGCTTCAAGTAGTGTGTGCCCGTCTGTTGTGTGACTCTGGTAACTAG
AGATCCCTCAGACCCTTTTAGTCAGTGTGGAAAATCTCTAGCAGTGGCGCCCGAACAGGGACTTGAAAGC
GAAAGGGAAACCAGAGGAGCTCTCTCGACGCAGGACTCGGCTTGCTGAAGCGCGCACGGCAAGAGGCGAG
GGGCGGCGACTGGTGAGTACGCCAAAAATTTTGACTAGCGGAGGCTAGAAGGAGAGAGATGGGTGCGAGA
GCGTCAGTATTAAGCGGGGGAGAATTAGATCGCGATGGGAAAAAATTCGGTTAAGGCCAGGGGGAAAGAA
AAAATATAAATTAAAACATATAGTATGGGCAAGCAGGGAGCTAGAACGATTCGCAGTTAATCCTGGCCTG
TTAGAAACATCAGAAGGCTGTAGACAAATACTGGGACAGCTACAACCATCCCTTCAGACAGGATCAGAAG
AACTTAGATCATTATATAATACAGTAGCAACCCTCTATTGTGTGCATCAAAGGATAGAGATAAAAGACAC
CAAGGAAGCTTTAGACAAGATAGAGGAAGAGCAAAACAAAAGTAAGACCACCGCACAGCAAGCGGCCGCT
GATCTTCAGACCTGGAGGAGGAGATATGAGGGACAATTGGAGAAGTGAATTATATAAATATAAAGTAGTA
AAAATTGAACCATTAGGAGTAGCACCCACCAAGGCAAAGAGAAGAGTGGTGCAGAGAGAAAAAAGAGCAG
TGGGAATAGGAGCTTTGTTCCTTGGGTTCTTGGGAGCAGCAGGAAGCACTATGGGCGCAGCGTCAATGAC
GCTGACGGTACAGGCCAGACAATTATTGTCTGGTATAGTGCAGCAGCAGAACAATTTGCTGAGGGCTATT
GAGGCGCAACAGCATCTGTTGCAACTCACAGTCTGGGGCATCAAGCAGCTCCAGGCAAGAATCCTGGCTG
TGGAAAGATACCTAAAGGATCAACAGCTCCTGGGGATTTGGGGTTGCTCTGGAAAACTCATTTGCACCAC
TGCTGTGCCTTGGAATGCTAGTTGGAGTAATAAATCTCTGGAACAGATTTGGAATCACACGACCTGGATG
GAGTGGGACAGAGAAATTAACAATTACACAAGCTTAATACACTCCTTAATTGAAGAATCGCAAAACCAGC
AAGAAAAGAATGAACAAGAATTATTGGAATTAGATAAATGGGCAAGTTTGTGGAATTGGTTTAACATAAC
AAATTGGCTGTGGTATATAAAATTATTCATAATGATAGTAGGAGGCTTGGTAGGTTTAAGAATAGTTTTT
GCTGTACTTTCTATAGTGAATAGAGTTAGGCAGGGATATTCACCATTATCGTTTCAGACCCACCTCCCAA
CCCCGAGGGGACCCAGAGAGGGCCTATTTCCCATGATTCCTTCATATTTGCATATACGATACAAGGCTGT
TAGAGAGATAATTAGAATTAATTTGACTGTAAACACAAAGATATTAGTACAAAATACGTGACGTAGAAAG
TAATAATTTCTTGGGTAGTTTGCAGTTTTAAAATTATGTTTTAAAATGGACTATCATATGCTTACCGTAA
CTTGAAAGTATTTCGATTTCTTGGCTTTATATATCTTGTGGAAAGGACGAAACACCGACAACGATGATTG
CAGCAAGTTTAAGAGCTATGCTGGAAACAGCATAGCAAGTTTAAATAAGGCTAGTCCGTTATCAACTTGA
AAAAGTGGCACCGAGTCGGTGCTTTTTTTGAATTCTAGATCTTGAGACAAATGGCAGTATTCATCCACAA
TTTTAAAAGAAAAGGGGGGATTGGGGGGTACAGTGCAGGGGAAAGAATAGTAGACATAATAGCAACAGAC
ATACAAACTAAAGAATTACAAAAACAAATTACAAAAATTCAAAATTTTCGGGTTTATTACAGGGACAGCA
GAGATCCACTTTGGCGCCGGCTCGAGTGGCTCCGGTGCCCGTCAGTGGGCAGAGCGCACATCGCCCACAG
TCCCCGAGAAGTTGGGGGGAGGGGTCGGCAATTGAACCGGTGCCTAGAGAAGGTGGCGCGGGGTAAACTG
GGAAAGTGATGTCGTGTACTGGCTCCGCCTTTTTCCCGAGGGTGGGGGAGAACCGTATATAAGTGCAGTA
GTCGCCGTGAACGTTCTTTTTCGCAACGGGTTTGCCGCCAGAACACAGGTGTCGTGACGCGGGATCCGCC
ACCATGACCGAGTACAAGCCCACGGTGCGCCTCGCCACCCGCGACGACGTCCCCAGGGCCGTACGCACCC
TCGCCGCCGCGTTCGCCGACTACCCCGCCACGCGCCACACCGTCGATCCGGACCGCCACATCGAGCGGGT
CACCGAGCTGCAAGAACTCTTCCTCACGCGCGTCGGGCTCGACATCGGCAAGGTGTGGGTCGCGGACGAC
GGCGCCGCGGTGGCGGTCTGGACCACGCCGGAGAGCGTCGAAGCGGGGGCGGTGTTCGCCGAGATCGGCC
CGCGCATGGCCGAGTTGAGCGGTTCCCGGCTGGCCGCGCAGCAACAGATGGAAGGCCTCCTGGCGCCGCA
CCGGCCCAAGGAGCCCGCGTGGTTCCTGGCCACCGTCGGAGTCTCGCCCGACCACCAGGGCAAGGGTCTG
GGCAGCGCCGTCGTGCTCCCCGGAGTGGAGGCGGCCGAGCGCGCCGGGGTGCCCGCCTTCCTGGAGACCT
CCGCGCCCCGCAACCTCCCCTTCTACGAGCGGCTCGGCTTCACCGTCACCGCCGACGTCGAGGTGCCCGA
AGGACCGCGCACCTGGTGCATGACCCGCAAGCCCGGTGCCTGAACGCGTTAAGTCGACAATCAACCTCTG
GATTACAAAATTTGTGAAAGATTGACTGGTATTCTTAACTATGTTGCTCCTTTTACGCTATGTGGATACG
CTGCTTTAATGCCTTTGTATCATGCTATTGCTTCCCGTATGGCTTTCATTTTCTCCTCCTTGTATAAATC
CTGGTTGCTGTCTCTTTATGAGGAGTTGTGGCCCGTTGTCAGGCAACGTGGCGTGGTGTGCACTGTGTTT
GCTGACGCAACCCCCACTGGTTGGGGCATTGCCACCACCTGTCAGCTCCTTTCCGGGACTTTCGCTTTCC
CCCTCCCTATTGCCACGGCGGAACTCATCGCCGCCTGCCTTGCCCGCTGCTGGACAGGGGCTCGGCTGTT
GGGCACTGACAATTCCGTGGTGTTGTCGGGGAAATCATCGTCCTTTCCTTGGCTGCTCGCCTGTGTTGCC
ACCTGGATTCTGCGCGGGACGTCCTTCTGCTACGTCCCTTCGGCCCTCAATCCAGCGGACCTTCCTTCCC
GCGGCCTGCTGCCGGCTCTGCGGCCTCTTCCGCGTCTTCGCCTTCGCCCTCAGACGAGTCGGATCTCCCT
TTGGGCCGCCTCCCCGCGTCGACTTTAAGACCAATGACTTACAAGGCAGCTGTAGATCTTAGCCACTTTT
TAAAAGAAAAGGGGGGACTGGAAGGGCTAATTCACTCCCAACGAAGACAAGATCTGCTTTTTGCTTGTAC
TGGGTCTCTCTGGTTAGACCAGATCTGAGCCTGGGAGCTCTCTGGCTAACTAGGGAACCCACTGCTTAAG
CCTCAATAAAGCTTGCCTTGAGTGCTTCAAGTAGTGTGTGCCCGTCTGTTGTGTGACTCTGGTAACTAGA
GATCCCTCAGACCCTTTTAGTCAGTGTGGAAAATCTCTAGCAGTACGTATAGTAGTTCATGTCATCTTAT
TATTCAGTATTTATAACTTGCAAAGAAATGAATATCAGAGAGTGAGAGGAACTTGTTTATTGCAGCTTAT
AATGGTTACAAATAAAGCAATAGCATCACAAATTTCACAAATAAAGCATTTTTTTCACTGCATTCTAGTT
GTGGTTTGTCCAAACTCATCAATGTATCTTATCATGTCTGGCTCTAGCTATCCCGCCCCTAACTCCGCCC
ATCCCGCCCCTAACTCCGCCCAGTTCCGCCCATTCTCCGCCCCATGGCTGACTAATTTTTTTTATTTATG
CAGAGGCCGAGGCCGCCTCGGCCTCTGAGCTATTCCAGAAGTAGTGAGGAGGCTTTTTTGGAGGCCTAGG
GACGTACCCAATTCGCCCTATAGTGAGTCGTATTACGCGCGCTCACTGGCCGTCGTTTTACAACGTCGTG
ACTGGGAAAACCCTGGCGTTACCCAACTTAATCGCCTTGCAGCACATCCCCCTTTCGCCAGCTGGCGTAA
TAGCGAAGAGGCCCGCACCGATCGCCCTTCCCAACAGTTGCGCAGCCTGAATGGCGAATGGG
[124 nt withheld, positions 4963-5086]
C
[91 nt withheld, positions 5088-5178]
A
[49 nt withheld, positions 5180-5228]
CCTTTGACGTTGGAGTCCACGTTCTTT
[37 nt withheld, positions 5256-5292]
ACCCTATCTCGGTCTATTCTTTTGATTTATAAGGGATTTTGCCGATTTCGGCCTATTGGTTAAAAAATGA
GCTGATTTAACAAAAATTTAACGCGAATTTTAACAAAATATTAACGCTTACAATTTAGGTGGCACTTTTC
GGGGAAATGTGCGCGGAACCCCTATTTGTTTATTTTTCTAAATACATTCAAATATGTATCCGCTCATGAG
ACAATAACCCTGATAAATGCTTCAATAATATTGAAAAAGGAAGAGTATGAGTATTCAACATTTCCGTGTC
GCCCTTATTCCCTTTTTTGCGGCATTTTGCCTTCCTGTTTTTGCTCACCCAGAAACGCTGGTGAAAGTAA
AAGATGCTGAAGATCAGTTGGGTGCACGAGTGGGTTACATCGAACTGGATCTCAACAGCGGTAAGATCCT
TGAGAGTTTTCGCCCCGAAGAACGTTTTCCAATGATGAGCACTTTTAAAGTTCTGCTATGTGGCGCGGTA
TTATCCCGTATTGACGCCGGGCAAGAGCAACTCGGTCGCCGCATACACTATTCTCAGAATGACTTGGTTG
AGTACTCACCAGTCACAGAAAAGCATCTTACGGATGGCATGACAGTAAGAGAATTATGCAGTGCTGCCAT
AACCATGAGTGATAACACTGCGGCCAACTTACTTCTGACAACGATCGGAGGACCGAAGGAGCTAACCGCT
TTTTTGCACAACATGGGGGATCATGTAACTCGCCTTGATCGTTGGGAACCGGAGCTGAATGAAGCCATAC
CAAACGACGAGCGTGACACCACGATGCCTGTAGCAATGGCAACAACGTTGCGCAAACTATTAACTGGCGA
ACTACTTACTCTAGCTTCCCGGCAACAATTAATAGACTGGATGGAGGCGGATAAAGTTGCAGGACCACTT
CTGCGCTCGGCCCTTCCGGCTGGCTGGTTTATTGCTGATAAATCTGGAGCCGGTGAGCGTGGGTCTCGCG
GTATCATTGCAGCACTGGGGCCAGATGGTAAGCCCTCCCGTATCGTAGTTATCTACACGACGGGGAGTCA
GGCAACTATGGATGAACGAAATAGACAGATCGCTGAGATAGGTGCCTCACTGATTAAGCATTGGTAACTG
TCAGACCAAGTTTACTCATATATACTTTAGATTGATTTAAAACTTCATTTTTAATTTAAAAGGATCTAGG
TGAAGATCCTTTTTGATAATCTCATGACCAAAATCCCTTAACGTGAGTTTTCGTTCCACTGAGCGTCAGA
CCCCGTAGAAAAGATCAAAGGATCTTCTTGAGATCCTTTTTTTCTGCGCGTAATCTGCTGCTTGCAAACA
AAAAAACCACCGCTACCAGCGGTGGTTTGTTTGCCGGATCAAGAGCTACCAACTCTTTTTCCGAAGGTAA
CTGGCTTCAGCAGAGCGCAGATACCAAATACTGTTCTTCTAGTGTAGCCGTAGTTAGGCCACCACTTCAA
GAACTCTGTAGCACCGCCTACATACCTCGCTCTGCTAATCCTGTTACCAGTGGCTGCTGCCAGTGGCGAT
AAGTCGTGTCTTACCGGGTTGGACTCAAGACGATAGTTACCGGATAAGGCGCAGCGGTCGGGCTGAACGG
GGGGTTCGTGCACACAGCCCAGCTTGGAGCGAACGACCTACACCGAACTGAGATACCTACAGCGTGAGCT
ATGAGAAAGCGCCACGCTTCCCGAAGGGAGAAAGGCGGACAGGTATCCGGTAAGCGGCAGGGTCGGAACA
GGAGAGCGCACGAGGGAGCTTCCAGGGGGAAACGCCTGGTATCTTTATAGTCCTGTCGGGTTTCGCCACC
TCTGACTTGAGCGTCGATTTTTGTGATGCTCGTCAGGGGGGCGGAGCCTATGGAAAAACGCCAGCAACGC
GGCCTTTTTACGGTTCCTGGCCTTTTGCTGGCCTTTTGCTCACATGTTCTTTCCTGCGTTATCCCCTGAT
TCTGTGGATAACCGTATTACCGCCTTTGAGTGAGCTGATACCGCTCGCC
Features (pLannotate 1.2.2; 28 found; start..end, strand, type, name):
      1..48      +  rep_origin     RSF ori (fragment): Plasmids containing the RSF 1030 origin of replication can be propagated in E. coli cells that contain additional plasmids with compatible origins.
     50..142     +  CDS            lacI (fragment): lac repressor; lacI; The lac repressor binds to the lac operator to inhibit transcription in E. coli. This inhibition can be relieved by adding lactose or isopropyl-β-D-thiogalactopyranoside (IPTG).
    155..176     +  protein_bind   CAP binding site: CAP binding activates transcription in the presence of cAMP. E. coli catabolite activator protein
    191..221     +  promoter       lac promoter: promoter for the E. coli lac operon
    229..245     +  protein_bind   lac operator: The lac repressor binds to the lac operator to inhibit transcription in E. coli. This inhibition can be relieved by adding lactose or isopropyl-β-D-thiogalactopyranoside (IPTG). lac repressor encoded by lacI
    290..308     +  promoter       T3 promoter: promoter for bacteriophage T3 RNA polymerase
    336..562     +  promoter       RSV promoter: Rous sarcoma virus enhancer/promoter
    563..743     +  LTR            5' LTR (truncated): truncated 5' long terminal repeat (LTR) from HIV-1
    790..915     +  misc_feature   HIV-1 Ψ: packaging signal of human immunodeficiency virus type 1
    899..1262    +  CDS            HIV-1 gag (fragment): gag protein from human immunodeficiency virus 1; gag
   1408..1641    +  misc_feature   RRE: The Rev response element (RRE) of HIV-1 allows for Rev-dependent mRNA export from the nucleus to the cytoplasm.
   2018..2044    +  CDS            Rev (fragment): human immunodeficiency virus 1 (HIV-1) Rev protein; rev; enhances nuclear export of unspliced and incompletely spliced viral mRNAs
   2048..2288    +  promoter       U6 promoter: RNA polymerase III promoter for human U6 snRNA
   2335..2402    +  misc_RNA       tracrRNA (fragment): trans-activating CRISPR RNA for the Streptococcus pyogenes CRISPR/Cas9 system
   2451..2568    +  misc_feature   cPPT/CTS: central polypurine tract and central termination sequence of HIV-1
   2637..2848    +  promoter       EF-1α core promoter: core promoter for human elongation factor EF-1α
   2874..3473    +  CDS            PuroR (fragment): puromycin N-acetyltransferase; pac from Streptomyces; confers resistance to puromycin
   3489..4077    +  misc_feature   WPRE: woodchuck hepatitis virus posttranscriptional regulatory element
   4128..4147    +  misc_feature   cPPT/CTS (fragment): central polypurine tract and central termination sequence of HIV-1
   4149..4382    +  LTR            3' LTR (ΔU3): self-inactivating 3' long terminal repeat (LTR) from HIV-1
   4460..4581    +  polyA_signal   SV40 poly(A) signal: SV40 polyadenylation signal
   4621..4756    +  rep_origin     SV40 ori: SV40 origin of replication
   4777..4795    -  promoter       T7 promoter: promoter for bacteriophage T7 RNA polymerase
   4803..4958    +  CDS            lacZα (fragment): LacZα fragment of β-galactosidase; lacZ fragment
   4963..5391    +  rep_origin     f1 ori (sequence partly withheld): f1 bacteriophage origin of replication; arrow indicates direction of (+) strand synthesis
   5444..5548    +  promoter       AmpR promoter: bla
   5549..6409    +  CDS            AmpR: β-lactamase; bla; confers resistance to ampicillin, carbenicillin, and related antibiotics
   6580..7168    +  rep_origin     ori: high-copy-number ColE1/pMB1/pBR322/pUC origin of replication
