[The description below was written by a language model from this plasmid's Addgene catalogue record and pLannotate feature annotations shown in this document.]
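Description:
ANAPC1 A2.3 gRNA is a third-generation lentiviral CRISPR guide plasmid built on the pLenti-sgRNA backbone and designed to express a single guide RNA against human ANAPC1. In bacteria it is maintained through a high-copy ColE1/pUC-type origin and selected with ampicillin via the β-lactamase gene. An f1 origin, SV40 origin and remnants of lac and phage-promoter cloning elements are also annotated in the backbone. The catalogue lists the empty backbone at 9,151 bp, whereas the sequenced record is 7,301 nt. A likely explanation is that a stuffer fragment was removed when the guide was cloned between the two BsmBI sites, which were destroyed in the process, but the record does not say so.

The viral cassette begins with an RSV promoter fused to a truncated HIV-1 5' LTR, which allows Tat-independent transcription of the genomic RNA in packaging cells. This is followed by the Ψ packaging signal, a partial gag fragment and the RRE for Rev-dependent nuclear export. A human U6 RNA polymerase III promoter drives the ANAPC1 spacer joined to a Streptococcus pyogenes tracrRNA-derived scaffold. Downstream, a cPPT/CTS element aids nuclear import of the provirus, and an EF-1α core promoter expresses puromycin N-acetyltransferase for selection of transduced mammalian cells. WPRE then enhances transcript expression, and a ΔU3 self-inactivating 3' LTR and SV40 polyadenylation signal close the cassette.

No Cas9 is encoded, so the nuclease must be supplied separately in the target cells. The plasmid belongs to a series of guides used to generate knockouts of cell-cycle genes in human cell lines.
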