Addgene plasmid #90529: ANAPC1 A2.3 gRNA
Purpose: 3rd generation lentiviral gRNA plasmid targeting human ANAPC1
Depositing lab: Iain Cheeseman. Depositing organization: Whitehead Institute for Biomedical Research. Publication: Large-Scale Analysis of CRISPR/Cas9 Cell-Cycle Knockouts Reveals the Diversity of p53-Dependent Responses to Cell-Cycle Defects. McKinley KL, Cheeseman IM. Dev Cell. 2017 Feb 27;40(4):405-420.e2. doi: 10.1016/j.devcel.2017.01.012. Epub 2017 Feb 16. PubMed 28216383.
Backbone
  Vector backbone: pLenti-sgRNA
  Backbone manufacturer: Eric Lander & David Sabatini labs (Addgene plasmid #71409)
  Backbone size w/o insert (bp): 9151
  Vector type: Lentiviral, CRISPR
  Selectable markers: Puromycin
Growth in bacteria
  Bacterial resistance: Ampicillin, 100 μg/mL
  Growth temperature: 37°C
  Growth strain: NEB Stable
  Copy number: Unknown
Gene/Insert
  Gene/Insert name: ANAPC1 (Guide Designation A2.3) (alt name: pKMKO series)
  gRNA/shRNA sequence: CACCGACAACGATGATTGCAGCAA
  Species: H. sapiens (human)
  Promoter: U6
  Cloning method: Restriction Enzyme; 5′ cloning site BsmBI (destroyed during cloning); 3′ cloning site BsmBI (destroyed during cloning)
  Sequencing primers: 5′ hU6-F (5'-GAGGGCCTATTTCCCATGATT-3'); 3′ EF1a-R (5'-CACGGCGACTACTGCACTTA-3')
Terms and licenses: Academic/Nonprofit Terms; Industry Terms: Not Available to Industry
Depositor comments: Please note that gRNA target sequence listed is not strictly the 20nt spacer sequence, but also contains the 5' BsmBI overhang. For more information about knockout human cell lines generated using this plasmid, please see http://cellcycleknockouts.wi.mit.edu/ .
How to cite: ANAPC1 A2.3 gRNA was a gift from Iain Cheeseman (Addgene plasmid # 90529 ; http://n2t.net/addgene:90529 ; RRID:Addgene_90529)
